Addgene plasmid #97028: 371-Bc
Purpose: (Empty Backbone) yORF-tev-His6
Depositing lab: Chris Jeans. Depositing organization: University of California, Berkeley.
Backbone
  Vector backbone: pET
  Backbone size (bp): 4788
  Vector type: Bacterial Expression
  Promoter: T7
  Tag / fusion protein: TEV cleavage site (C terminal on backbone); His6 tag (C terminal on backbone)
Growth in bacteria
  Bacterial resistance: Ampicillin, 100 μg/mL
  Growth temperature: 37°C
  Growth strain: DH5alpha
  Copy number: Low Copy
Gene/Insert
  Cloning method: Ligation Independent Cloning
  Sequencing primers: 5′ T7 Forward; 3′ T7 Reverse
Terms and licenses: Academic/Nonprofit Terms; Industry Terms: Not Available to Industry
Depositor comments: This plasmid is an empty vector to be used with a LIC cloning protocol. It produces a TEV cleavable His6 fusion tag on the C-terminus. Note: The plasmid as it is provided does not contain the full TEV recognition site. The provided backbone encodes "NLYFQSGSHHHHHH" on the C-terminus. However, provided you use the LIC tags on your PCR primers that we've suggested, the reverse primer will introduce an E residue immediately upstream of the N. The final tag, therefore, is "ENLYFQSGSHHHHHH", encoding the TEV recognition site. To clone into this vector, add LIC version 3 fusion tags to the 5' end of your PCR primers. Forward - 5'TTTAAGAAGGAGATATAGTTC3' Reverse - 5'GGATTGGAAGTAGAGGTTCTC3' In addition, ensure that your open reading frame contains an ATG start codon. Linearize the plasmid with HpaI and gel purify. When digesting the DNA with T4 polymerase for LIC version 3, use dGTP for insert and dCTP for vector. Series 9 vectors have BioBrick restriction sites to facilitate subcloning reactions to make polycistronic expression vectors. NotI, PacI, AsiSI, and SbfI are the restriction enzyme sites that flank your open reading frame. More information on this vector can be found through http://qb3.berkeley.edu/qb3/macrolab/. In the 371-Series plasmids, upstream of each ribosome binding site is a Csy4 target sequence that allows the polycistronic mRNA to be cleaved upstream of each message when your plasmid is co-expressed with the Csy4 protein. By cleaving the message we hope to avoid detrimental mRNA structures that may result from having a long polycistronic message.
How to cite: 371-Bc was a gift from Chris Jeans (Addgene plasmid # 97028 ; http://n2t.net/addgene:97028 ; RRID:Addgene_97028)
