[The description below was written by a language model from this plasmid's Addgene catalogue record and pLannotate feature annotations shown in this document.]
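Description:
371-Bc is an empty pET-type bacterial expression backbone of about 4.8 kb, designed to accept an open reading frame by ligation-independent cloning (LIC) and express it in E. coli with a C-terminal, TEV-cleavable His6 tag. It is propagated through a ColE1/pMB1-family origin accompanied by the pBR322 bom region and the rop gene, which is consistent with its catalogue listing as low copy. Selection is by ampicillin through the bla gene and its own promoter. The annotated tetracycline-resistance fragments and tet promoter appear to be non-functional remnants of the pBR322 ancestry, interrupted by the expression cassette.

The expression cassette runs from a T7 promoter through a CRISPR direct-repeat element, a T7 gene 10 ribosome binding site, the cloning position, the tag-coding region and a T7 terminator. No lac operator or lacI gene is annotated. The direct repeat corresponds to the Csy4 target sequence described by the depositor. When several cassettes are combined into a polycistronic transcript and Csy4 is co-expressed, the mRNA is cut upstream of each message, with the aim of avoiding detrimental structures in a long transcript. Flanking BioBrick-style restriction sites (NotI, PacI, AsiSI, SbfI) support this kind of subcloning into multi-gene vectors.

The vector is linearised at an HpaI site for LIC, and the insert must supply its own ATG start codon. As provided, the backbone encodes only a partial TEV recognition site followed by a short linker and His6. The recommended reverse LIC primer adds the missing glutamate, completing the site so the tag can be removed after affinity purification. The short "SET1" fragment annotated before the terminator is probably an incidental match to T7 gene 10-derived sequence rather than a functional solubility tag.
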