Features (pLannotate 1.2.2; 15 found; start..end, strand, type, name):
    104..208     +  promoter       AmpR promoter: bla
    209..1069    +  CDS            AmpR: β-lactamase; bla; confers resistance to ampicillin, carbenicillin, and related antibiotics
   1240..1828    +  rep_origin     ori: high-copy-number ColE1/pMB1/pBR322/pUC origin of replication
   2019..2154    -  misc_feature   bom: basis of mobility region from pBR322
   2256..2447    -  CDS            rop: Rop protein, which maintains plasmids at low copy number; rop
   2464..2844    +  CDS            YPB1_ECOLX: Protein predicted: Swiss-Prot protein existence level 4. From Escherichia coli.
   3086..3986    -  CDS            TcR (fragment): tetracycline efflux protein; tet; confers resistance to tetracycline
   4008..4026    +  promoter       T7 promoter: promoter for bacteriophage T7 RNA polymerase
   4091..4118    +  ncRNA          CRISPR-DR4: Accession: RF01317 - CRISPR RNA direct repeat element
   4136..4158    +  RBS            RBS: efficient ribosome binding site from bacteriophage T7 gene 10 (Olins and Rangwala, 1989)
   4190..4207    +  CDS            7xHis (fragment): 6xHis affinity tag
   4278..4327    +  CDS            SET1 (fragment): solubility-enhancement tag derived from T7 phage gene 10B
   4335..4382    +  terminator     T7 terminator: transcription terminator for bacteriophage T7 RNA polymerase
   4408..4700    -  CDS            TcR (fragment): tetracycline efflux protein; tet; confers resistance to tetracycline
   4748..4776    -  promoter       tet promoter: E. coli promoter for tetracycline efflux protein gene
>Addgene plasmid #97028 | 371-Bc | addgene full sequence | sequence record 182499 | Addgene NGS Result
TTCTTGAAGACGAAAGGGCCTCGTGATACGCCTATTTTTATAGGTTAATGTCATGATAATAATGGTTTCT
TAGACGTCAGGTGGCACTTTTCGGGGAAATGTGCGCGGAACCCCTATTTGTTTATTTTTCTAAATACATT
CAAATATGTATCCGCTCATGAGACAATAACCCTGATAAATGCTTCAATAACATTGAAAAAGGAAGAGTAT
GAGTATTCAACATTTCCGTGTCGCCCTTATTCCCTTTTTTGCGGCATTTTGCCTTCCTGTTTTTGCTCAC
CCAGAAACGCTGGTGAAAGTAAAAGATGCTGAAGATCAGTTGGGTGCACGAGTGGGTTACATCGAACTGG
ATCTCAACAGCGGTAAGATCCTTGAGAGTTTTCGCCCCGAAGAACGTTTTCCAATGATGAGCACTTTTAA
AGTTCTGCTATGTGGCGCGGTATTATCCCGTGTTGACGCCGGGCAAGAGCAACTCGGTCGCCGCATACAC
TATTCTCAGAATGACTTGGTTGAGTACTCACCAGTCACAGAAAAGCATCTTACGGATGGCATGACAGTAA
GAGAATTATGCAGTGCTGCCATAACCATGAGTGATAACACTGCGGCCAACTTACTTCTGACAACGATCGG
AGGACCGAAGGAGCTAACCGCTTTTTTGCACAACATGGGGGATCATGTAACTCGCCTTGATCGTTGGGAA
CCGGAGCTGAATGAAGCCATACCAAACGACGAGCGTGACACCACGATGCCTGCAGCAATGGCAACAACGT
TGCGCAAACTATTAACTGGCGAACTACTTACTCTAGCTTCCCGGCAACAATTAATAGACTGGATGGAGGC
GGATAAAGTTGCAGGACCACTTCTGCGCTCGGCCCTTCCGGCTGGCTGGTTTATTGCTGATAAATCTGGA
GCCGGTGAGCGTGGGTCTCGCGGTATCATTGCAGCACTGGGGCCAGATGGTAAGCCCTCCCGTATCGTAG
TTATCTACACGACGGGGAGTCAGGCAACTATGGATGAACGAAATAGACAGATCGCTGAGATAGGTGCCTC
ACTGATTAAGCATTGGTAACTGTCAGACCAAGTTTACTCATATATACTTTAGATTGATTTAAAACTTCAT
TTTTAATTTAAAAGGATCTAGGTGAAGATCCTTTTTGATAATCTCATGACCAAAATCCCTTAACGTGAGT
TTTCGTTCCACTGAGCGTCAGACCCCGTAGAAAAGATCAAAGGATCTTCTTGAGATCCTTTTTTTCTGCG
CGTAATCTGCTGCTTGCAAACAAAAAAACCACCGCTACCAGCGGTGGTTTGTTTGCCGGATCAAGAGCTA
CCAACTCTTTTTCCGAAGGTAACTGGCTTCAGCAGAGCGCAGATACCAAATACTGTCCTTCTAGTGTAGC
CGTAGTTAGGCCACCACTTCAAGAACTCTGTAGCACCGCCTACATACCTCGCTCTGCTAATCCTGTTACC
AGTGGCTGCTGCCAGTGGCGATAAGTCGTGTCTTACCGGGTTGGACTCAAGACGATAGTTACCGGATAAG
GCGCAGCGGTCGGGCTGAACGGGGGGTTCGTGCACACAGCCCAGCTTGGAGCGAACGACCTACACCGAAC
TGAGATACCTACAGCGTGAGCTATGAGAAAGCGCCACGCTTCCCGAAGGGAGAAAGGCGGACAGGTATCC
GGTAAGCGGCAGGGTCGGAACAGGAGAGCGCACGAGGGAGCTTCCAGGGGGAAACGCCTGGTATCTTTAT
AGTCCTGTCGGGTTTCGCCACCTCTGACTTGAGCGTCGATTTTTGTGATGCTCGTCAGGGGGGCGGAGCC
TATGGAAAAACGCCAGCAACGCGGCCTTTTTACGGTTCCTGGCCTTTTGCTGGCCTTTTGCTCACATGTT
CTTTCCTGCGTTATCCCCTGATTCTGTGGATAACCGTATTACCGCCTTTGAGTGAGCTGATACCGCTCGC
CGCAGCCGAACGACCGAGCGCAGCGAGTCAGTGAGCGAGGAAGCGGAAGAGGCGCGCCATGCGGTATTTT
CTCCTTACGCATCTGTGCGGTATTTCACACCGCAATGGTGCACTCTCAGTACAATCTGCTCTGATGCCGC
ATAGTTAAGCCAGTATACACTCCGCTATCGCTACGTGACTGGGTCATGGCTGCGCCCCGACACCCGCCAA
CACCCGCTGACGCGCCCTGACGGGCTTGTCTGCTCCCGGCATCCGCTTACAGACAAGCTGTGACCGTCTC
CGGGAGCTGCATGTGTCAGAGGTTTTCACCGTCATCACCGAAACGCGCGAGGCAGCTGCGGTAAAGCTCA
TCAGCGTGGTCGTGAAGCGATTCACAGATGTCTGCCTGTTCATCCGCGTCCAGCTCGTTGAGTTTCTCCA
GAAGCGTTAATGTCTGGCTTCTGATAAAGCGGGCCATGTTAAGGGCGGTTTTTTCCTGTTTGGTCACTGA
TGCCTCCGTGTAAGGGGGATTTCTGTTCATGGGGGTAATGATACCGATGAAACGAGAGAGGATGCTCACG
ATACGGGTTACTGATGATGAACATGCCCGGTTACTGGAACGTTGTGAGGGTAAACAACTGGCGGTATGGA
TGCGGCGGGACCAGAGAAAAATCACTCAGGGTCAATGCCAGCGCTTCGTTAATACAGATGTAGGTGTTCC
ACAGGGTAGCCAGCAGCATCCTGCGATGCAGATCCGGAACATAATGGTGCAGGGCGCTGACTTCCGCGTT
TCCAGACTTTACGAAACACGGAAACCGAAGACCATTCATGTTGTTGCTCAGGTCGCAGACGTTTTGCAGC
AGCAGTCGCTTCACGTTCGCTCGCGTATCGGTGATTCATTCTGCTAACCAGTAAGGCAACCCCGCCAGCC
TAGCCGGGTCCTCAACGACAGGAGCACGATCATGCGCACCCGTGGCCAGGACCCAACGCTGCCCGAGATG
CGCCGCGTGCGGCTGCTGGAGATGGCGGACGCGATGGATATGTTCTGCCAAGGGTTGGTTTGCGCATTCA
CAGTTCTCCGCAAGAATTGATTGGCTCCAATTCTTGGAGTGGTGAATCCGTTAGCGAGGTGCCGCCGGCT
TCCATTCAGGTCGAGGTGGCCCGGCTCCATGCACCGCGACGCAACGCGGGGAGGCAGACAAGGTATAGGG
CGGCGCCTACAATCCATGCCAACCCGTTCCATGTGCTCGCCGAGGCGGCATAAATCGCCGTGACGATCAG
CGGTCCAATGATCGAAGTTAGGCTGGTAAGAGCCGCGAGCGATCCTTGAAGCTGTCCCTGATGGTCGTCA
TCTACCTGCCTGGACAGCATGGCCTGCAACGCGGGCATCCCGATGCCGCCGGAAGCGAGAAGAATCATAA
TGGGGAAGGCCATCCAGCCTCGCGTCGCGAACGCCAGCAAGACGTAGCCCAGCGCGTCGGCCGCCATGCC
GGCGATAATGGCCTGCTTCTCGCCGAAACGTTTGGTGGCGGGACCAGTGACGAAGGCTTGAGCGAGGGCG
TGCAAGATTCCGAATACCGCAAGCGACAGGCCGATCATCGTCGCGCTCCAGCGAAAGCGGTCCTCGCCGA
AAATGACCCAGAGCGCTGCCGGCACCTGTCCTACGAGTTGCATGATAAAGAAGACAGTCATAAGTGCGGC
GACGATAGTCATGCCCCGCGCCCACCGGAAGGAGCTGACTGGGTTGAAGGCTCTCAAGGGCATCGGTCGA
CGCTCTCCCTTATGCGACTCCTGCATTAGGAAGCAGCCCAGTAGTAGGTTGAGGCCGTTGAGCACCGCCG
CCGCAAGGAATGGTGCATGCAAGGAGATGGCGCCCAACAGTCCCCCGGCCACGGGGCCTGCCACCATACC
CACGCCGAAACAAGCGCTCATGAGCCCGAAGTGGCGAGCCCGATCTTCCCCATCGGTGATGTCGGCGATA
TAGGCGCCAGCAACCGCACCTGTGGCGCCGGTGATGCCGGCCACGATGCGTCCGGCGTAGAGGATCGAGA
TCTCGATCCCGCGAAATTAATACGACTCACTATAGGGAGACCACAACGGTTTCCCTCTAGTGCCGGCTCC
GGAGAGCTCTTTAATGCGGCCGCTTAATTAAGTTCACTGCCGTATAGGCAGCTAAGAAAATTAACTAGAA
ATAATTTTGTTTAACTTTAAGAAGGAGATATAGTTAACCTCTACTTCCAATCCGGCTCTCATCACCATCA
CCATCACTAATAACCAACTCCATAAGGATCGCGATCGCCCTGCAGGCCGGCCGGTACCACGCGTGCGCGC
TGATCCGGCTGCTAACAAAGCCCGAAAGGAAGCTGAGTTGGCTGCTGCCACCGCTGAGCAATAACTAGCA
TAACCCCTTGGGGCCTCTAAACGGGTCTTGAGGGGTTTTTTGCTGAAAGGAGGAACTATATCCGGATATC
CACAGGACGGGTGTGGTCGCCATGATCGCGTAGTCGATAGTGGCTCCAAGTAGCGAAGCGAGCAGGACTG
GGCGGCGGCCAAAGCGGTCGGACAGTGCTCCGAGAACGGGTGCGCATAGAAATTGCATCAACGCATATAG
CGCTAGCAGCACGCCATAGTGACTGGCGATGCTGTCGGAATGGACGATATCCCGCAAGAGGCCCGGCAGT
ACCGGCATAACCAAGCCTATGCCTACAGCATCCAGGGTGACGGTGCCGAGGATGACGATGAGCGCATTGT
TAGATTTCATACACGGTGCCTGACTGCGTTAGCAATTTAACTGTGATAAACTACCGCATTAAAGCTTATC
GATGATAAGCTGTCAAACATGAGAA
